>Addgene plasmid #23402 | pDONR223-GRK7 | depositor partial sequence | sequence record 10955 | Author sequence, M13pUC-fwd
TAGGATTTTATTTTGACTGATAGTGACCTGTTCGTTGCAACAAATTGATGAGCAATGCTTTTTTATAATG
CCAACTTTGTACAAAAAAGTTGGCACCATGGTGGACATGGGGGCCCTGGACAACCTGATCGCCAACACCG
CCTACCTGCAGGCCCGGAAGCCCTCGGACTGCGACAGCAAAGAGCTGCAGCGGCGGCGGCGTAGCCTGGC
CCTGCCCGGGCTGCAGGGCTGCGCGGAGCTCCGCCAGAAGCTGTCCCTGAACTTCCACAGCCTGTGTGAG
CAGCAGCCCATCGGTCGCCGCCTCTTCCGTGACTTCCTAGCCACAGTGCCCACGTTCCGCAAGGCGGCAA
CCTTCCTAGAGGACGTGCAGAACTGGGAGCTGGCCGAGGAGGGACCCACCAAAGACAGCGCGCTGCAGGG
GCTGGTGGCCACTTGTGCGAGTGCCCCTGCCCCGGGGAACCCGCAACCCTTCCTCAGCCAGGCCGTGGCC
ACCAAGTGCCAAGCAGCCACCACTGAGGAAGAGCGAGTGGCTGCAGTGACGCTGGCCAAGGCTGAGGCCA
TGGCTTTCTTGCAAGAGCAGCCCTTTAAGGATTTCGTGACCAGCGCCTTCTACGACAAGTTTCTGCAGTG
GAAACTCTTCGAGATGCAACCAGTGTCAGACAAGTACTTCACTGAGTTCAGAGTGCTGGGGAAAGGTGGT
TTTGGGGAGGTATGTGCCGTCCAGGTGAAAAACACTGGGAAGATGTATGCCTGTAAGAAACTGGACAAGA
AGCGGCTGAAGAAGAAAGGTGGCGAGAAGATGGCTCTCTTGGAAAAGGAATCTTGGAGAAGTCAGCAGCC
CTTTCATTGTCTCTCTGGCCTATGCCTTTGAGAGCAAGACCCATCTCTGCCTGT
