>Addgene plasmid #23402 | pDONR223-GRK7 | addgene partial sequence | sequence record 29206 | 23402 with M13pUC-fwd
GCTCGGGCCCAATAATGATTTTATTTTGACTGATAGTGACCTGTTCGTTGCAACAAATTGATGAGCAATG
CTTTTTTATAATGCCAACTTTGTACAAAAAAGTTGGCACCATGGTGGACATGGGGGCCCTGGACAACCTG
ATCGCCAACACCGCCTACCTGCAGGCCCGGAAGCCCTCGGACTGCGACAGCAAAGAGCTGCAGCGGCGGC
GGCGTAGCCTGGCCCTGCCCGGGCTGCAGGGCTGCGCGGAGCTCCGCCAGAAGCTGTCCCTGAACTTCCA
CAGCCTGTGTGAGCAGCAGCCCATCGGTCGCCGCCTCTTCCGTGACTTCCTAGCCACAGTGCCCACGTTC
CGCAAGGCGGCAACCTTCCTAGAGGACGTGCAGAACTGGGAGCTGGCCGAGGAGGGACCCACCAAAGACA
GCGCGCTGCAGGGGCTGGTGGCCACTTGTGCGAGTGCCCCTGCCCCGGGGAACCCGCAACCCTTCCTCAG
CCAGGCCGTGGCCACCAAGTGCCAAGCAGCCACCACTGAGGAAGAGCGAGTGGCTGCAGTGACGCTGGCC
AAGGCTGAGGCCATGGCTTTCTTGCAAGAGCAGCCCTTTAAGGATTTCG
