>Addgene plasmid #23402 | pDONR223-GRK7 | depositor partial sequence | sequence record 46453 | Author sequence, M13-rev
ACCTCGATCGCTGGATGGCAAATAATGATTTTATTTTGACTGATAGTGACCTGTTCGTTGCAACAAATTG
ATAAGCAATGCTTTCTTATAATGCCAACTTTGTACAAGAAAGTTGGCAACAATAACAAACACACGCCAGA
CTTGGATGAATTACCCTCCTCACAACCCGTAGGTCTGTTGGGGTCATTCAGTTCCTCAAACAGTCCCGTT
TCTATAATTTCTTCCTGCCATGCTATAGGAACAGCACCTGTCGCAAAGTTTTTGAAGAACTGCTTATCTT
TGTCATCAAATTCCACCCCCCGAACCTCAGAGAAATCATCAATTTCAGCGATGTCTTTGGCATAAACCAC
TGAAGGGTCTGGCACAAATGGGGGTTCAATTAGGCCAGCTTCCAGGCGAGGAAAGTTGATCGTTTTAAAG
AAATGATGTTTCCTGGGATCATCAGACTTTTCTCTGCTTCCTAAGCGTTGCTCTGGTTTCTTAGCCAAGA
AGAGCCTGCAAATATCTTTTGCTTCCTCTGTGAAGTTATCATGCTGGAATTTGACCTCGTCTTGCAGAGT
TCTTTGCTTCAGATCCTCTTTACTGACCTTTTCCTTGTAATCTTTGAATGGTGTTCGTCCAGCAACCATT
TCATAAATGCTGCATCCCATGGCAAACCAGTCCACAGGATAGGAATAACTTACCTTTTCCATTAGGATCT
CAGGAGCCATGTAACCATTGGTTCCAGCCCTCTGGGTGATGGGCTTGCCACCCTTCATCTCCACGGCCAG
CCCCAGGTCAGATAACCTGCAGTTGCCGAGGTCATCCAGAAGCACATTCTCAGGCTTCATGTCCCGATAG
ACGATGCCGAGTTCATGGAGGTGCAGCATCCCACAGGCTATCTGGG
