[The description below was written by a language model from this plasmid's Addgene catalogue record.]
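Description:
pDONR223-GRK7 is a Gateway entry clone built on the Invitrogen pDONR223 donor backbone (about 5 kb without insert) and carrying the human GRK7 open reading frame, which encodes G protein-coupled receptor kinase 7, as an insert of roughly 1.7 kb. It is a bacterial cloning and storage plasmid, maintained at high copy number in standard E. coli cloning strains under spectinomycin selection. The record does not include a feature table, so the origin of replication and the exact recombination sites flanking the ORF are not itemised. As a Gateway-cloned insert in a donor vector, the ORF would be expected to sit between att recombination sites, with M13 forward and reverse priming sites on either side for sequence verification.

The plasmid has no stated promoter for driving GRK7 expression, and the depositor notes that it should not be transfected directly. The ORF was deliberately cloned without a stop codon, so that when it is moved by Gateway recombination into a destination vector, it reads in frame into a C-terminal epitope tag and a stop codon supplied by that vector. The depositors point to a companion set of lentiviral destination vectors (pLX301 to pLX304), obtained separately, as the intended route to expressing the ORF in mammalian cells. The clone belongs to a kit of such ORF clones and is associated with a study of resistance to RAF inhibition through reactivation of the MAP kinase pathway, consistent with use as a source clone for kinase overexpression and gain-of-function screening.
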