Addgene plasmid #23402: pDONR223-GRK7
Depositing lab: William Hahn & David Root. Depositing organization: Dana-Farber Cancer Institute. Publication: COT drives resistance to RAF inhibition through MAP kinase pathway reactivation. Johannessen CM, Boehm JS, Kim SY, Thomas SR, Wardwell L, Johnson LA, Emery CM, Stransky N, Cogdill AP, Barretina J, Caponigro G, Hieronymus H, Murray RR, Salehi-Ashtiani K, Hill DE, Vidal M, Zhao JJ, Yang X, Alkan O, Kim S, Harris JL, Wilson CJ, Myer VE, Finan PM, Root DE, Roberts TM, Golub T, Flaherty KT, Dummer R, Weber BL, Sellers WR, Schlegel R, Wargo JA, Hahn WC, Garraway LA. Nature. 2010 Dec 16;468(7326):968-72. doi: 10.1038/nature09627 PubMed 21107320.
Backbone
  Vector backbone: pDONR223
  Backbone manufacturer: Invitrogen
  Backbone size w/o insert (bp): 5005
  Vector type: Gateway Donor vector
Growth in bacteria
  Bacterial resistance: Spectinomycin, 50 μg/mL
  Growth temperature: 37°C
  Growth strain: DH5alpha
  Copy number: High Copy
Gene/Insert
  Gene/Insert name: GRK7 (alt name: G protein-coupled receptor kinase 7)
  Species: H. sapiens (human)
  Insert size (bp): 1662
  Entrez Gene: GRK7 (a.k.a. GPRK7)
  Cloning method: Gateway Cloning
  Sequencing primers: 5′ M13pUC-fwd; 3′ M13rev
Terms and licenses: Academic/Nonprofit Terms; Industry Terms: Not Available to Industry
Depositor comments: The ORF has no Stop codon. This design enables easy recombination into a destination vector to add an epitope tag of choice and Stop codon to the ORF. Do NOT use this plasmid directly for transfections. A set of 4 custom lentiviral vectors is available ( pLX301 (http://www.addgene.org/25895/) , pLX302 (http://www.addgene.org/25896/) , pLX303 (http://www.addgene.org/25897/) , pLX304 (http://www.addgene.org/25890/) ) to be used to express these ORFs in mammalian cells. These plasmids are not included in the kit and must be ordered separately.
How to cite: pDONR223-GRK7 was a gift from William Hahn & David Root (Addgene plasmid # 23402 ; http://n2t.net/addgene:23402 ; RRID:Addgene_23402)
